>Addgene plasmid #35957 | pEGFP-N1-zebrafish lyn(C466A)–GFP | depositor full sequence | sequence record 44365 | pEGFP-N1-zebrafish lyn(C466A)–GFP sequence 6238 bps
TAGTTATTAATAGTAATCAATTACGGGGTCATTAGTTCATAGCCCATATATGGAGTTCCGCGTTACATAA
CTTACGGTAAATGGCCCGCCTGGCTGACCGCCCAACGACCCCCGCCCATTGACGTCAATAATGACGTATG
TTCCCATAGTAACGCCAATAGGGACTTTCCATTGACGTCAATGGGTGGAGTATTTACGGTAAACTGCCCA
CTTGGCAGTACATCAAGTGTATCATATGCCAAGTACGCCCCCTATTGACGTCAATGACGGTAAATGGCCC
GCCTGGCATTATGCCCAGTACATGACCTTATGGGACTTTCCTACTTGGCAGTACATCTACGTATTAGTCA
TCGCTATTACCATGGTGATGCGGTTTTGGCAGTACATCAATGGGCGTGGATAGCGGTTTGACTCACGGGG
ATTTCCAAGTCTCCACCCCATTGACGTCAATGGGAGTTTGTTTTGGCACCAAAATCAACGGGACTTTCCA
AAATGTCGTAACAACTCCGCCCCATTGACGCAAATGGGCGGTAGGCGTGTACGGTGGGAGGTCTATATAA
GCAGAGCTGGTTTAGTGAACCGTCAGATCCGCTAGCGCCACCATGGGCTGTAAGAAATCAAAGCTGGATG
GAGATCAGAATGGATGCGTGCTGGAACCTGTGAATAAGGAACACCCCGTCAGAACCGACCAGACATATGT
GAGGGACCCAACTTCATACAAGCCCCCTATCACCAGCCAGAACGCTGGACTGCTGCCAGGACAGGTGTTC
CAGAAAATGGAGGAAAAGGAGAAAATTGTGGTCGCACTGTACCCCTATGAAGCCATCCACGCTGACGATC
TGGGCTTTAAGAAAGGGGAGAAGCTGAAAATCATTGAGGAACATGGGGAATGGTGGAAGGCCAGGTCCCT
GACCACACGCAAAGAGGGATTCATTCCTTCTAACTATGTGGCAGAGGCCGATACCATGGAAACAGAGGAA
TGGTTTTACAAGGACATCACACGAAAAGATGCTGAGCGGCAGCTGCTGGCTCCCGCAAATAAGCCTGGCT
CCTATCTGATTCGCGAGTCAGAAACTAGCAAAGGGTCATACAGCCTGTCCATCCGAGACGTGGATGCCCA
GGGGCAGGACGTGGTCAAGCACTATAAAATCCGCAGTCTGGATAATGGCGGGTACTATATCTCTCCAAAG
ATTACTTTCAGTGACATCAGCTCCATGATTAAGCACTACCATAAACAGTCCGACGGCCTGTGCAGAAAGC
TGGATAAAGCCTGTGAGAAGCCTAAAGCTCAGAAGCCATGGGACAAAGATGCCTGGGAAATCTCCAAGGA
TAGCATCAAGATGGTGAAGAAACTGGGAGCAGGCCAGTTCGGAGAGGTCTGGATGGCCTTTTATAACAAT
AGTACAAAGGTGGCTGTCAAGACTCTGAAACCCGGCACCATGTCAGTGGAGGCATTTCTGGAGGAAGCCA
ACCTGATGAAGACTCTGCAGCACGACCGGCTGGTCAGACTGTACGCCGTGGTCACAAAAACTGAGCCTAT
CTACATCATTACCGAATATATGGCAAATGGGTCCCTGCTGGACTTCCTGAAGAGTCAGGCCGGATCAAAG
ATCCAGCTGCCAAAACTGATTGATTTTTCTGCACAGATCGCCGAGGGCATGGCCTACATCGAAAAGAAAA
ACTACATCCATAGGGACCTGCGCGCCGCTAATGTGCTGGTCTCTGAGATGCTGCTGTGCAAGATTGCTGA
TTTCGGCCTGGCAAGAGTGATCGAGGACGATCAGTATACCGCCAGGGAAGGGGCTAAGTTTCCCATCAAG
TGGACCGCTCCTGAGGCAATTAACTACGGAAGCTTCACAATCAAGAGCGATATGTGGTCCTTTGGCGTGC
TGCTGTACGAAATCATTACATATGGAAAGATCCCATACCCCGGCATGTCTAATAGTGAAGTGATGTCTAG
TGTCCAGCGAGGCTATCGGATGCCTAGACCAGAAAACGCTCCTGTGGAGCTGTACGAAATTATGACTACC
TGTTGGAAGAACAAGCCAGAGGACCGGCCCACCTTCGATTACATCCAGAGCGTCCTGGATGACTTTTACA
CCGCAACCGAGGGGCAGTATCAGCAGCAGCCACGAATTCTGCAGTCGACGGTACCGCGGGCCCGGGATCC
ACCGGTCGCCACCATGGTGAGCAAGGGCGAGGAGCTGTTCACCGGGGTGGTGCCCATCCTGGTCGAGCTG
GACGGCGACGTAAACGGCCACAAGTTCAGCGTGTCCGGCGAGGGCGAGGGCGATGCCACCTACGGCAAGC
TGACCCTGAAGTTCATCTGCACCACCGGCAAGCTGCCCGTGCCCTGGCCCACCCTCGTGACCACCCTGAC
CTACGGCGTGCAGTGCTTCAGCCGCTACCCCGACCACATGAAGCAGCACGACTTCTTCAAGTCCGCCATG
CCCGAAGGCTACGTCCAGGAGCGCACCATCTTCTTCAAGGACGACGGCAACTACAAGACCCGCGCCGAGG
TGAAGTTCGAGGGCGACACCCTGGTGAACCGCATCGAGCTGAAGGGCATCGACTTCAAGGAGGACGGCAA
CATCCTGGGGCACAAGCTGGAGTACAACTACAACAGCCACAACGTCTATATCATGGCCGACAAGCAGAAG
AACGGCATCAAGGTGAACTTCAAGATCCGCCACAACATCGAGGACGGCAGCGTGCAGCTCGCCGACCACT
ACCAGCAGAACACCCCCATCGGCGACGGCCCCGTGCTGCTGCCCGACAACCACTACCTGAGCACCCAGTC
CGCCCTGAGCAAAGACCCCAACGAGAAGCGCGATCACATGGTCCTGCTGGAGTTCGTGACCGCCGCCGGG
ATCACTCTCGGCATGGACGAGCTGTACAAGTAAAGCCGCCGCGACTCTAGATCATAATCAGCCATACCAC
ATTTGTAGAGGTTTTACTTGCTTTAAAAAACCTCCCACACCTCCCCCTGAACCTGAAACATAAAATGAAT
GCAATTGTTGTTGTTAACTTGTTTATTGCAGCTTATAATGGTTACAAATAAAGCAATAGCATCACAAATT
TCACAAATAAAGCATTTTTTTCACTGCATTCTAGTTGTGGTTTGTCCAAACTCATCAATGTATCTTAAGG
CGTAAATTGTAAGCGTTAATATTTTGTTAAAATTCGCGTTAAATTTTTGTTAAATCAGCTCATTTTTTAA
CCAATAGGCCGAAATCGGCAAAATCCCTTATAAATCAAAAGAATAGACCGAGATAGGGT
[37 nt withheld, positions 3280-3316]
AAAGAACGTGGACTCCAACGTCAAAGG
[49 nt withheld, positions 3344-3392]
T
[91 nt withheld, positions 3394-3484]
G
[124 nt withheld, positions 3486-3609]
CAGGTGGCACTTTTCGGGGAAATGTGCGCGGAACCCCTATTTGTTTATTTTTCTAAATACATTCAAATAT
GTATCCGCTCATGAGACAATAACCCTGATAAATGCTTCAATAATATTGAAAAAGGAAGAGTCCTGAGGCG
GAAAGAACCAGCTGTGGAATGTGTGTCAGTTAGGGTGTGGAAAGTCCCCAGGCTCCCCAGCAGGCAGAAG
TATGCAAAGCATGCATCTCAATTAGTCAGCAACCAGGTGTGGAAAGTCCCCAGGCTCCCCAGCAGGCAGA
AGTATGCAAAGCATGCATCTCAATTAGTCAGCAACCATAGTCCCGCCCCTAACTCCGCCCATCCCGCCCC
TAACTCCGCCCAGTTCCGCCCATTCTCCGCCCCATGGCTGACTAATTTTTTTTATTTATGCAGAGGCCGA
GGCCGCCTCGGCCTCTGAGCTATTCCAGAAGTAGTGAGGAGGCTTTTTTGGAGGCCTAGGCTTTTGCAAA
GATCGATCAAGAGACAGGATGAGGATCGTTTCGCATGATTGAACAAGATGGATTGCACGCAGGTTCTCCG
GCCGCTTGGGTGGAGAGGCTATTCGGCTATGACTGGGCACAACAGACAATCGGCTGCTCTGATGCCGCCG
TGTTCCGGCTGTCAGCGCAGGGGCGCCCGGTTCTTTTTGTCAAGACCGACCTGTCCGGTGCCCTGAATGA
ACTGCAAGACGAGGCAGCGCGGCTATCGTGGCTGGCCACGACGGGCGTTCCTTGCGCAGCTGTGCTCGAC
GTTGTCACTGAAGCGGGAAGGGACTGGCTGCTATTGGGCGAAGTGCCGGGGCAGGATCTCCTGTCATCTC
ACCTTGCTCCTGCCGAGAAAGTATCCATCATGGCTGATGCAATGCGGCGGCTGCATACGCTTGATCCGGC
TACCTGCCCATTCGACCACCAAGCGAAACATCGCATCGAGCGAGCACGTACTCGGATGGAAGCCGGTCTT
GTCGATCAGGATGATCTGGACGAAGAGCATCAGGGGCTCGCGCCAGCCGAACTGTTCGCCAGGCTCAAGG
CGAGCATGCCCGACGGCGAGGATCTCGTCGTGACCCATGGCGATGCCTGCTTGCCGAATATCATGGTGGA
AAATGGCCGCTTTTCTGGATTCATCGACTGTGGCCGGCTGGGTGTGGCGGACCGCTATCAGGACATAGCG
TTGGCTACCCGTGATATTGCTGAAGAGCTTGGCGGCGAATGGGCTGACCGCTTCCTCGTGCTTTACGGTA
TCGCCGCTCCCGATTCGCAGCGCATCGCCTTCTATCGCCTTCTTGACGAGTTCTTCTGAGCGGGACTCTG
GGGTTCGAAATGACCGACCAAGCGACGCCCAACCTGCCATCACGAGATTTCGATTCCACCGCCGCCTTCT
ATGAAAGGTTGGGCTTCGGAATCGTTTTCCGGGACGCCGGCTGGATGATCCTCCAGCGCGGGGATCTCAT
GCTGGAGTTCTTCGCCCACCCTAGGGGGAGGCTAACTGAAACACGGAAGGAGACAATACCGGAAGGAACC
CGCGCTATGACGGCAATAAAAAGACAGAATAAAACGCACGGTGTTGGGTCGTTTGTTCATAAACGCGGGG
TTCGGTCCCAGGGCTGGCACTCTGTCGATACCCCACCGAGACCCCATTGGGGCCAATACGCCCGCGTTTC
TTCCTTTTCCCCACCCCACCCCCCAAGTTCGGGTGAAGGCCCAGGGCTCGCAGCCAACGTCGGGGCGGCA
GGCCCTGCCATAGCCTCAGGTTACTCATATATACTTTAGATTGATTTAAAACTTCATTTTTAATTTAAAA
GGATCTAGGTGAAGATCCTTTTTGATAATCTCATGACCAAAATCCCTTAACGTGAGTTTTCGTTCCACTG
AGCGTCAGACCCCGTAGAAAAGATCAAAGGATCTTCTTGAGATCCTTTTTTTCTGCGCGTAATCTGCTGC
TTGCAAACAAAAAAACCACCGCTACCAGCGGTGGTTTGTTTGCCGGATCAAGAGCTACCAACTCTTTTTC
CGAAGGTAACTGGCTTCAGCAGAGCGCAGATACCAAATACTGTCCTTCTAGTGTAGCCGTAGTTAGGCCA
CCACTTCAAGAACTCTGTAGCACCGCCTACATACCTCGCTCTGCTAATCCTGTTACCAGTGGCTGCTGCC
AGTGGCGATAAGTCGTGTCTTACCGGGTTGGACTCAAGACGATAGTTACCGGATAAGGCGCAGCGGTCGG
GCTGAACGGGGGGTTCGTGCACACAGCCCAGCTTGGAGCGAACGACCTACACCGAACTGAGATACCTACA
GCGTGAGCTATGAGAAAGCGCCACGCTTCCCGAAGGGAGAAAGGCGGACAGGTATCCGGTAAGCGGCAGG
GTCGGAACAGGAGAGCGCACGAGGGAGCTTCCAGGGGGAAACGCCTGGTATCTTTATAGTCCTGTCGGGT
TTCGCCACCTCTGACTTGAGCGTCGATTTTTGTGATGCTCGTCAGGGGGGCGGAGCCTATGGAAAAACGC
CAGCAACGCGGCCTTTTTACGGTTCCTGGCCTTTTGCTGGCCTTTTGCTCACATGTTCTTTCCTGCGTTA
TCCCCTGATTCTGTGGATAACCGTATTACCGCCATGCAT
Features (pLannotate 1.2.2; 15 found; start..end, strand, type, name):
     61..364     +  enhancer       CMV enhancer: human cytomegalovirus immediate early enhancer
    365..568     +  promoter       CMV promoter: human cytomegalovirus (CMV) immediate early promoter
    603..2132    +  CDS            Lyn: LYN_MOUSE - Experimental evidence at protein level: Swiss-Prot protein existence level 1. Non-receptor tyrosine-protein kinase that transmits signals from cell surface receptors and plays an important role in the regulation of innate and adaptive immune responses, hematopoiesis, responses to growth factors and cytokines, integrin signaling, but also responses to DNA damage and genotoxic agents. Functions primarily as negative regulator, but can also function as activator, depending on the context. Required for the initiation of the B-cell response, but also for its down-regulation and terminat
   2133..2170    +  misc_feature   MCS (fragment): multiple cloning site
   2184..2903    +  CDS            EGFP: the original enhanced GFP (Yang et al., 1996) mammalian codon-optimized
   2920..3003    +  CDS            large T antigen (fragment): large T antigen from SV40 (simian virus 40)
   3026..3147    +  polyA_signal   SV40 poly(A) signal: SV40 polyadenylation signal
   3181..3609    -  rep_origin     f1 ori (sequence partly withheld): f1 bacteriophage origin of replication; arrow indicates direction of (+) strand synthesis
   3636..3740    +  promoter       AmpR promoter: bla
   3742..4099    +  promoter       SV40 promoter: SV40 enhancer and early promoter
   4134..4928    +  CDS            NeoR/KanR: aminoglycoside phosphotransferase from Tn5; aph(3')-II (or nptII); confers resistance to neomycin, kanamycin, and G418 (Geneticin®)
   4949..5101    +  CDS            ble (fragment): BLE_KLEPN - Experimental evidence at protein level: Swiss-Prot protein existence level 1. Binding protein with a strong affinity to the bleomycin family of antibiotics. Binds to CL990; an antimitotic-antibiotic compound. From Klebsiella pneumoniae.
   5160..5207    +  polyA_signal   HSV TK poly(A) signal: herpes simplex virus thymidine kinase polyadenylation signal (Cole and Stacy, 1985)
   5298..5314    -  polyA_signal   bGH poly(A) signal (fragment): bovine growth hormone polyadenylation signal
   5536..6124    +  rep_origin     ori: high-copy-number ColE1/pMB1/pBR322/pUC origin of replication
