[The description below was written by a language model from this plasmid's Addgene catalogue record and pLannotate feature annotations shown in this document.]
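Description:
pEGFP-N1-zebrafish lyn(C466A)–GFP is a mammalian expression plasmid built on the Clontech pEGFP-N1 backbone, with a total recorded length of 6,238 bp. It is maintained in E. coli as a high-copy plasmid through a ColE1/pUC-type origin and is selected with kanamycin. The resistance gene is the Tn5 NeoR/KanR aminoglycoside phosphotransferase. It sits downstream of tandem bacterial (bla) and SV40 early promoters and ends in an HSV TK polyadenylation signal, so the same cassette can also confer G418 resistance in transfected mammalian cells. An f1 origin is also present. The short large T antigen, ble and bGH poly(A) annotations are only fragments and are probably backbone remnants or annotation matches rather than functional parts.

The payload is a 1,530 bp coding sequence for zebrafish (D. rerio) lyn, a Src-family non-receptor tyrosine kinase. The record describes it as "humanized", which presumably refers to codon usage, and the annotation software labelled it by homology to mouse Lyn. It was cloned between the NheI and EcoRI sites, both retained, and carries a C466A substitution that replaces a cysteine with alanine. The human CMV immediate-early enhancer and promoter drive transcription. The lyn reading frame continues through a residual stretch of the multiple cloning site into EGFP, giving a C-terminal fluorescent fusion, and the transcript ends at the SV40 poly(A) signal.

The associated publication identifies Lyn as a redox sensor mediating leukocyte attraction to wounds. This suggests the cysteine-to-alanine mutant is meant for comparison with wild-type Lyn–GFP to test that residue's contribution to redox sensing, although the record does not state the intended use. The EGFP tag allows expression and localisation to be followed in transfected cells.
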