Addgene plasmid #35957: pEGFP-N1-zebrafish lyn(C466A)–GFP
Depositing lab: Anna Huttenlocher. Depositing organization: University of Wisconsin, Madison. Publication: Lyn is a redox sensor that mediates leukocyte wound attraction in vivo. Yoo SK, Starnes TW, Deng Q, Huttenlocher A. Nature. 2011 Nov 20;480(7375):109-12. doi: 10.1038/nature10632. PubMed 22101434.
Backbone
  Vector backbone: pEGFP-N1
  Backbone manufacturer: Clontech
  Backbone size w/o insert (bp): 4700
  Modifications to backbone: NA
  Vector type: Mammalian Expression
Growth in bacteria
  Bacterial resistance: Kanamycin, 50 μg/mL
  Growth temperature: 37°C
  Growth strain: DH5alpha
  Copy number: High Copy
Gene/Insert
  Gene/Insert name: humanized zebrafish lyn
  Species: D. rerio (zebrafish)
  Insert size (bp): 1530
  Mutation: C466A
  GenBank ID: NP_001004543.1
  Entrez Gene: lyn (a.k.a. CH73-38P6.3, zgc:92124)
  Promoter: cmv
  Tag / fusion protein: EGFP (C terminal on insert)
  Cloning method: Restriction Enzyme; 5′ cloning site NheI (not destroyed); 3′ cloning site EcoRI (not destroyed)
  Sequencing primers: 5′ CMV-F; 3′ EGFP-N
Terms and licenses: Academic/Nonprofit Terms; Industry Terms: Not Available to Industry
How to cite: pEGFP-N1-zebrafish lyn(C466A)–GFP was a gift from Anna Huttenlocher (Addgene plasmid # 35957 ; http://n2t.net/addgene:35957 ; RRID:Addgene_35957)
