>Addgene plasmid #35957 | pEGFP-N1-zebrafish lyn(C466A)–GFP | addgene partial sequence | sequence record 46199 | EGFP-N 5'-CGTCGCCGTCCAGCTCGACCAG-3'
GGCGACCGGTGGATCCCGGGCCCGCGGTACCGTCGACTGCAGAATTCGTGGCTGCTGCTGATACTGCCCC
TCGGTTGCGGTGTAAAAGTCATCCAGGACGCTCTGGATGTAATCGAAGGTGGGCCGGTCCTCTGGCTTGT
TCTTCCAACAGGTAGTCATAATTTCGTACAGCTCCACAGGAGCGTTTTCTGGTCTAGGCATCCGATAGCC
TCGCTGGACACTAGACATCACTTCACTATTAGACATGCCGGGGTATGGGATCTTTCCATATGTAATGATT
TCGTACAGCAGCACGCCAAAGGACCACATATCGCTCTTGATTGTGAAGCTTCCGTAGTTAATTGCCTCAG
GAGCGGTCCACTTGATGGGAAACTTAGCCCCTTCCCTGGCGGTATACTGATCGTCCTCGATCACTCTTGC
CAGGCCGAAATCAGCAATCTTGCACAGCAGCATCTCAGAGACCAGCACATTAGCGGCGCGCAGGTCCCTA
TGGATGTAGTTTTTCTTTTCGATGTAGGCCATGCCCTCGGCGATCTGTGCAGAAAAATCAATCAGTTTTG
GCAGCTGGATCTTTGATCCGGCCTGACTCTTCAGGAAGTCCAGCAGGGACCCATTTGCCATATATTCGGT
AATGATGTAGATAGGCTCAGTTTTTGTGACCACGGCGTACAGTCTGACCAGCCGGTCGTGCTGCAGAGTC
TTCATCAGGTTGGCTTCCTCCAGAAATGCCTCCACTGACATGGTGCCGGGTTTCAGAGTCTTGACAGCCA
CCTTTGTACTATTGTTATAAAAGGCCATCCAGACCTCTCC
